Addgene plasmid #45560: JAF99.4
Depositing lab: Gregory Pazour. Depositing organization: University of Massachusetts, Worcester. Publication: The cytoplasmic tail of fibrocystin contains a ciliary targeting sequence. Follit JA, Li L, Vucica Y, Pazour GJ. J Cell Biol. 2010 Jan 11;188(1):21-8. doi: 10.1083/jcb.200910096. Epub 2010 Jan 4. PubMed 20048263.
Backbone
  Vector backbone: pEGFP-C2
  Backbone manufacturer: Clontech
  Vector type: Mammalian Expression
  Selectable markers: Neomycin (select with G418)
Growth in bacteria
  Bacterial resistance: Kanamycin, 50 μg/mL
  Growth temperature: 37°C
  Growth strain: XL1 Blue
  Copy number: Unknown
Gene/Insert
  Gene/Insert name: Pkhd1
  Species: M. musculus (mouse)
  Mutation: Contains only the cytoplasmic tail (last 193 amino acids)
  GenBank ID: NM_153179.2
  Entrez Gene: Pkhd1 (a.k.a. FPC, Tigm1)
  Promoter: CMV
  Tag / fusion protein: EGFP (N terminal on insert)
  Cloning method: Restriction Enzyme; 5′ cloning site unknown (unknown if destroyed); 3′ cloning site unknown (unknown if destroyed)
  Sequencing primers: 5′ EGFP-C; 3′ SV40pA-R
Terms and licenses: Academic/Nonprofit Terms; Industry Terms: Not Available to Industry
How to cite: JAF99.4 was a gift from Gregory Pazour (Addgene plasmid # 45560 ; http://n2t.net/addgene:45560 ; RRID:Addgene_45560)
