[The description below was written by a language model from this plasmid's Addgene catalogue record.]
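Description:
JAF99.4 is a mammalian expression plasmid built on the Clontech pEGFP-C2 backbone, a vector designed to fuse a protein of interest to the C-terminus of EGFP. It is propagated in E. coli under kanamycin selection, and the same backbone provides neomycin resistance, so transfected mammalian cells can be selected with G418 to obtain stable lines. The record lists the copy number as unknown and gives no feature table, so the origins of replication and other backbone elements are not itemised. The restriction sites used for cloning are also unrecorded.

The insert is a fragment of mouse Pkhd1, the gene encoding fibrocystin (also called FPC), restricted to the cytoplasmic tail, which is the last 193 amino acids of the protein. The extracellular and transmembrane portions are therefore absent. Expression is driven by the CMV promoter, a strong constitutive promoter in most mammalian cell types, and yields a fusion protein with EGFP at the N-terminus of the fibrocystin tail. This allows the subcellular distribution of the tail fragment to be followed directly by fluorescence microscopy.

The associated publication reports that the cytoplasmic tail of fibrocystin contains a ciliary targeting sequence. This indicates that the construct was made to test whether the tail can direct a reporter protein to the primary cilium. It probably also served as a starting point or reference for mapping the residues responsible, although the record itself does not describe specific experiments.
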