>Addgene plasmid #45560 | JAF99.4 | addgene partial sequence | sequence record 65511 | EGFP-C 5'-CATGGTCCTGCTGGAGTTCGTG-3'
CTGTCAGTCCGGCCGGACTCAGATCTCGAGCTCAAGCTTCGAATTCCTGAGCTGTCTCGTTTGCTGCTGG
TTTAAGAAAAGCAAAACCAGAAAAATAAAACCAGAAGACATATCTGAATCCCAGGCTAAGGAACAAAAGA
AGAATACCCATAATTCCTCCAAACCCAGAGGACTACAAGCAAAGACAGCAAAAGAGAACACTTTGATGGG
AGAAGATATGAGAATGAAGGTCATGCAGGGAATGCAGAGCCAGTTTCCCCAACACTCAATGGATGGAGTG
TCCAAAAGGAAAGTTAGCCGCCTTGCTGTCACAGGGGAAAGAACAGCTACACCTGCCCCAAAGATTCCCA
GAATCACCTGTGTTCCAGGATCTCTTGCTCAGCAGCTGACACTGCAGGAGCCTGGGAACTGGCAGGAGGC
CCAACAGCAGTTGCTCGGATACCAGCTGGCAGGCCGCAATCAGCTGCTCCTGTTACGCCCAGACCTCAGG
CAAGAGAGGAAACAGGGTCAGGAGCCTAGCCAGCTGGACAAAGGGAGTGACTGCACTGGACTGTCTCAAG
AGAAGGCCACTTGCATTCCCACTGAGACTTTCGGCCTCCACACTACTCCACCAGAAACCATCCAGTAGAA
TTCTGCAGTCGACGGTACCGCGGGCCCGGGATCCACCGGATCTAGATAACTGATCATAATCAGCCATACC
ACATTTGTAGAGGTTTTACTTGCTTTAAAAAACCTCCCACACCTCCCCCTGAACCTGAAACATAAAATGA
ATGCAATTGTTGTTGTTAACTTGTTTATTGCAGCTTATAATGGTTACAAATAAAGCAATA
